Addgene plasmid #49727: pVRb42_up4062
Depositing lab: Christopher Voigt. Depositing organization: University of California, San Francisco (UCSF). Publication: Design of orthogonal genetic switches based on a crosstalk map of sigmas, anti-sigmas, and promoters. Rhodius VA, Segall-Shapiro TH, Sharon BD, Ghodasara A, Orlova E, Tabakh H, Burkhardt DH, Clancy K, Peterson TC, Gross CA, Voigt CA. Mol Syst Biol. 2013 Oct 29;9:702. doi: 10.1038/msb.2013.58. PubMed 24169405.
Backbone
  Vector backbone: pVRb
  Vector type: Bacterial Expression, Synthetic Biology
Growth in bacteria
  Bacterial resistance: Kanamycin, 50 μg/mL
  Growth temperature: 37°C
  Growth strain: DH10B
  Copy number: Low Copy
Gene/Insert
  Gene/Insert name: sfgfp
  Species: Aequorea victoria
  Promoter: Pecf42_up4062
  Cloning method: Ligation Independent Cloning
  Sequencing primers: 5′ tggcaattccgacgtctaag; 3′ cgttcaccgacaaacaacag
Terms and licenses: Academic/Nonprofit Terms; Industry Terms: Not Available to Industry
How to cite: pVRb42_up4062 was a gift from Christopher Voigt (Addgene plasmid # 49727 ; http://n2t.net/addgene:49727 ; RRID:Addgene_49727)
