[The description below was written by a language model from this plasmid's Addgene catalogue record and pLannotate feature annotations shown in this document.]
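Description:
pVRb42_up4062 is a low-copy bacterial reporter plasmid built on the pVRb backbone for synthetic biology work in E. coli. It is 4,327 bp and replicates from the pSC101 origin together with the plasmid-encoded Rep101 (RepA) protein that this origin requires, which accounts for the low copy number. Selection is by kanamycin, conferred by the neo/nptII aminoglycoside phosphotransferase gene, which is followed by a lambda t0 terminator. A short annotated fragment of the Tn5 transposase gene next to the resistance gene is most likely a non-functional remnant carried over with the Tn5-derived kanamycin cassette.

The payload is a single reporter unit: superfolder GFP (sfgfp, a rapidly maturing green fluorescent protein derived from Aequorea victoria), placed under the promoter recorded as Pecf42_up4062. A fragment of a pUC-type multiple cloning site and the E. coli rrnB T1 terminator follow the coding sequence and close the transcription unit. The promoter itself is not annotated in the feature table, but it would be expected in the roughly 115 bp preceding the sfGFP coding sequence.

The promoter name and the associated publication, which describes a crosstalk map of sigma factors, anti-sigmas and promoters, suggest that this is an extracytoplasmic-function (ECF) sigma-dependent promoter, paired with the sigma designated ECF42. The plasmid encodes no sigma factor, so one would have to be supplied from elsewhere in the cell. Fluorescence would then report how strongly a given sigma activates this promoter, making the construct suitable for measuring promoter activity, testing orthogonality between sigma/promoter pairs, and assessing repression by anti-sigmas when building orthogonal genetic switches.
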