Features (pLannotate 1.2.2; 8 found; start..end, strand, type, name):
    116..829     +  CDS            Superfolder GFP: Superfolder GFP is a basic (constitutively fluorescent) green fluorescent protein published in 2005, derived from Aequorea victoria. It is reported to be a very rapidly-maturing weak dimer.
    843..861     +  misc_feature   MCS (fragment): pUC18/19 multiple cloning site
    874..960     +  terminator     rrnB T1 terminator: Escherichia coli rrnB; transcription terminator T1 from the E. coli rrnB gene
   1495..2445    -  CDS            Rep101: RepA protein needed for replication with the pSC101 origin; rep101
   2493..2715    -  rep_origin     pSC101 ori: low-copy replication origin that requires the Rep101 protein
   3207..3301    -  terminator     lambda t0 terminator: transcription terminator from phage lambda
   3335..4126    -  CDS            neo: KKA2_KLEPN - Also known as kan, nptII. Experimental evidence at protein level: Swiss-Prot protein existence level 1. Resistance to kanamycin, neomycin, paromomycin, ribostamycin, butirosin and gentamicin B. From Klebsiella pneumoniae.
   4158..4277    -  CDS            tnpA (fragment): TN5P_ECOLX - Also known as tnp. Experimental evidence at protein level: Swiss-Prot protein existence level 1. Mediates transposition of transposon Tn5 by a 'cut and paste' mechanism. First, the monomeric transposase binds the 19 bp inverted DNA repeats flanking the transposon. Then, dimerization of the DNA- bound transposase creates a synaptic DNA complex. After nicking of the first DNA strand, excision of the transposon proceeds through a series of intermediates. The transposase then mediates the insertion of the transposon at a new site by strand transfer. The activity of the wild- type tran
>Addgene plasmid #49727 | pVRb42_up4062 | depositor full sequence | sequence record 74524 | pVRb42_up4062 sequence 4327 bps
CAGTACAAAATTTTTTAGATGCGTTCGCTGTCGATCCGGCCCGTCGTCGTTCGTCGTACCCCCGAGAGCC
CGCGAAAGGCGGATCCTGTCAATTTCCGCGATAGAGGAGGTAAAGATGAGCAAAGGAGAAGAACTTTTCA
CTGGAGTTGTCCCAATTCTTGTTGAATTAGATGGTGATGTTAATGGGCACAAATTTTCTGTCCGTGGAGA
GGGTGAAGGTGATGCTACAAACGGAAAACTCACCCTTAAATTTATTTGCACTACTGGAAAACTACCTGTT
CCGTGGCCAACACTTGTCACTACTCTGACCTATGGTGTTCAATGCTTTTCCCGTTATCCGGATCACATGA
AACGGCATGACTTTTTCAAGAGTGCCATGCCCGAAGGTTATGTACAGGAACGCACTATATCTTTCAAAGA
TGACGGGACCTACAAGACGCGTGCTGAAGTCAAGTTTGAAGGTGATACCCTTGTTAATCGTATCGAGTTA
AAGGGTATTGATTTTAAAGAAGATGGAAACATTCTTGGACACAAACTCGAGTACAACTTTAACTCACACA
ATGTATACATCACGGCAGACAAACAAAAGAATGGAATCAAAGCTAACTTCAAAATTCGCCACAACGTTGA
AGATGGTTCCGTTCAACTAGCAGACCATTATCAACAAAATACTCCAATTGGCGATGGCCCTGTCCTTTTA
CCAGACAACCATTACCTGTCGACACAATCTGTCCTTTCGAAAGATCCCAACGAAAAGCGTGACCACATGG
TCCTTCTTGAGTTTGTAACTGCTGCTGGGATTACACATGGCATGGATGAGCTCTACAAATAATAAATGTC
CAGACCTGCAGGCATGCAAGCCTCTAGAGGCATCAAATAAAACGAAAGGCTCAGTCGAAAGACTGGGCCT
TTCGTTTTATCTGTTGTTTGTCGGTGAACGCTCTCCTGAGTAGGACAAATCCGCCGCCCTAGACCTAGGG
TACGGGTTTTGCTGCCCGCAAACGGGCTGTTCTGGTGTTGCTAGTTTGTTATCAGAATCGCAGATCCGGC
TTCAGGTTTGCCGGCTGAAAGCGCTATTTCTTCCAGAATTGCCATGATTTTTTCCCCACGGGAGGCGTCA
CTGGCTCCCGTGTTGTCGGCAGCTTTGATTCGATAAGCAGCATCGCCTGTTTCAGGCTGTCTATGTGTGA
CTGTTGAGCTGTAACAAGTTGTCTCAGGTGTTCAATTTCATGTTCTAGTTGCTTTGTTTTACTGGTTTCA
CCTGTTCTATTAGGTGTTACATGCTGTTCATCTGTTACATTGTCGATCTGTTCATGGTGAACAGCTTTAA
ATGCACCAAAAACTCGTAAAAGCTCTGATGTATCTATCTTTTTTACACCGTTTTCATCTGTGCATATGGA
CAGTTTTCCCTTTGATATCTAACGGTGAACAGTTGTTCTACTTTTGTTTGTTAGTCTTGATGCTTCACTG
ATAGATACAAGAGCCATAAGAACCTCAGATCCTTCCGTATTTAGCCAGTATGTTCTCTAGTGTGGTTCGT
TGTTTTTGCGTGAGCCATGAGAACGAACCATTGAGATCATGCTTACTTTGCATGTCACTCAAAAATTTTG
CCTCAAAACTGGTGAGCTGAATTTTTGCAGTTAAAGCATCGTGTAGTGTTTTTCTTAGTCCGTTACGTAG
GTAGGAATCTGATGTAATGGTTGTTGGTATTTTGTCACCATTCATTTTTATCTGGTTGTTCTCAAGTTCG
GTTACGAGATCCATTTGTCTATCTAGTTCAACTTGGAAAATCAACGTATCAGTCGGGCGGCCTCGCTTAT
CAACCACCAATTTCATATTGCTGTAAGTGTTTAAATCTTTACTTATTGGTTTCAAAACCCATTGGTTAAG
CCTTTTAAACTCATGGTAGTTATTTTCAAGCATTAACATGAACTTAAATTCATCAAGGCTAATCTCTATA
TTTGCCTTGTGAGTTTTCTTTTGTGTTAGTTCTTTTAATAACCACTCATAAATCCTCATAGAGTATTTGT
TTTCAAAAGACTTAACATGTTCCAGATTATATTTTATGAATTTTTTTAACTGGAAAAGATAAGGCAATAT
CTCTTCACTAAAAACTAATTCTAATTTTTCGCTTGAGAACTTGGCATAGTTTGTCCACTGGAAAATCTCA
AAGCCTTTAACCAAAGGATTCCTGATTTCCACAGTTCTCGTCATCAGCTCTCTGGTTGCTTTAGCTAATA
CACCATAAGCATTTTCCCTACTGATGTTCATCATCTGAGCGTATTGGTTATAAGTGAACGATACCGTCCG
TTCTTTCCTTGTAGGGTTTTCAATCGTGGGGTTGAGTAGTGCCACACAGCATAAAATTAGCTTGGTTTCA
TGCTCCGTTAAGTCATAGCGACTAATCGCTAGTTCATTTGCTTTGAAAACAACTAATTCAGACATACATC
TCAATTGGTCTAGGTGATTTTAATCACTATACCAATTGAGATGGGCTAGTCAATGATAATTACTAGTCCT
TTTCCTTTGAGTTGTGGGTATCTGTAAATTCTGCTAGACCTTTGCTGGAAAACTTGTAAATTCTGCTAGA
CCCTCTGTAAATTCCGCTAGACCTTTGTGTGTTTTTTTTGTTTATATTCAAGTGGTTATAATTTATAGAA
TAAAGAAAGAATAAAAAAAGATAAAAAGAATAGATCCCAGCCCTGTGTATAACTCACTACTTTAGTCAGT
TCCGCAGTATTACAAAAGGATGTCGCAAACGCTGTTTGCTCCTCTACAAAACAGACCTTAAAACCCTAAA
GGCTTAAGTAGCACCCTCGCAAGCTCGGGCAAATCGCTGAATATTCCTTTTGTCTCCGACCATCAGGCAC
CTGAGTCGCTGTCTTTTTCGTGACATTCAGTTCGCTGCGCTCACGGCTCTGGCAGTGAATGGGGGTAAAT
GGCACTACAGGCGCCTTTTATGGATTCATGCAAGGAAACTACCCATAATACAAGAAAAGCCCGTCACGGG
CTTCTCAGGGCGTTTTATGGCGGGTCTGCTATGTGGTGCTATCTGACTTTTTGCTGTTCAGCAGTTCCTG
CCCTCTGATTTTCCAGTCTGACCACTTCGGATTATCCCGTGACAGGTCATTCAGACTGGCTAATGCACCC
AGTAAGGCAGCGGTATCATCAACAGGCTTACCCGTCTTACTGTCCCTAGTGCTTGGATTCTCACCAATAA
AAAACGCCCGGCGGCAACCGAGCGTTCTGAACAAATCCAGATGGAGTTCTGAGGTCATTACTGGATCTAT
CAACAGGAGTCCAAGCGAGCTCTCGAACCCCAGAGTCCCGCTCAGAAGAACTCGTCAAGAAGGCGATAGA
AGGCGATGCGCTGCGAATCGGGAGCGGCGATACCGTAAAGCACGAGGAAGCGGTCAGCCCATTCGCCGCC
AAGCTCTTCAGCAATATCACGGGTAGCCAACGCTATGTCCTGATAGCGGTCCGCCACACCCAGCCGGCCA
CAGTCGATGAATCCAGAAAAGCGGCCATTTTCCACCATGATATTCGGCAAGCAGGCATCGCCATGGGTCA
CGACGAGATCCTCGCCGTCGGGCATGCGCGCCTTGAGCCTGGCGAACAGTTCGGCTGGCGCGAGCCCCTG
ATGCTCTTCGTCCAGATCATCCTGATCGACAAGACCGGCTTCCATCCGAGTACGTGCTCGCTCGATGCGA
TGTTTCGCTTGGTGGTCGAATGGGCAGGTAGCCGGATCAAGCGTATGCAGCCGCCGCATTGCATCAGCCA
TGATGGATACTTTCTCGGCAGGAGCAAGGTGAGATGACAGGAGATCCTGCCCCGGCACTTCGCCCAATAG
CAGCCAGTCCCTTCCCGCTTCAGTGACAACGTCGAGCACAGCTGCGCAAGGAACGCCCGTCGTGGCCAGC
CACGATAGCCGCGCTGCCTCGTCCTGCAGTTCATTCAGGGCACCGGACAGGTCGGTCTTGACAAAAAGAA
CCGGGCGCCCCTGCGCTGACAGCCGGAACACGGCGGCATCAGAGCAGCCGATTGTCTGTTGTGCCCAGTC
ATAGCCGAATAGCCTCTCCACCCAAGCGGCCGGAGAACCTGCGTGCAATCCATCTTGTTCAATCATGCGA
AACGATCCTCATCCTGTCTCTTGATCAGATCTTGATCCCCTGCGCCATCAGATCCTTGGCGGCAAGAAAG
CCATCCAGTTTACTTTGCAGGGCTTCCCAACCTTACCAGAGGGCGCCCCAGCTGGCAATTCCGACGTCTA
AGAAACCATTATTATCATGACATTAACCTATAAAAATAGGCGTATCACGAGGCCCTT
