>Addgene plasmid #49727 | pVRb42_up4062 | depositor partial sequence | sequence record 74132 | pECF promoter
CAGTACAAAATTTTTTAGATGCGTTCGCTGTCGATCCGGCCCGTCGTCGTTCGTCGTACCCCCGAGAGCC
CGCGAAAGGC
