>Addgene plasmid #49727 | pVRb42_up4062 | depositor partial sequence | sequence record 74133 | pVRb backbone
GGATCCTGTCAATTTCCGCGATAGAGGAGGTAAAGATGAGCAAAGGAGAAGAACTTTTCACTGGAGTTGT
CCCAATTCTTGTTGAATTAGATGGTGATGTTAATGGGCACAAATTTTCTGTCCGTGGAGAGGGTGAAGGT
GATGCTACAAACGGAAAACTCACCCTTAAATTTATTTGCACTACTGGAAAACTACCTGTTCCGTGGCCAA
CACTTGTCACTACTCTGACCTATGGTGTTCAATGCTTTTCCCGTTATCCGGATCACATGAAACGGCATGA
CTTTTTCAAGAGTGCCATGCCCGAAGGTTATGTACAGGAACGCACTATATCTTTCAAAGATGACGGGACC
TACAAGACGCGTGCTGAAGTCAAGTTTGAAGGTGATACCCTTGTTAATCGTATCGAGTTAAAGGGTATTG
ATTTTAAAGAAGATGGAAACATTCTTGGACACAAACTCGAGTACAACTTTAACTCACACAATGTATACAT
CACGGCAGACAAACAAAAGAATGGAATCAAAGCTAACTTCAAAATTCGCCACAACGTTGAAGATGGTTCC
GTTCAACTAGCAGACCATTATCAACAAAATACTCCAATTGGCGATGGCCCTGTCCTTTTACCAGACAACC
ATTACCTGTCGACACAATCTGTCCTTTCGAAAGATCCCAACGAAAAGCGTGACCACATGGTCCTTCTTGA
GTTTGTAACTGCTGCTGGGATTACACATGGCATGGATGAGCTCTACAAATAATAAATGTCCAGACCTGCA
GGCATGCAAGCCTCTAGAGGCATCAAATAAAACGAAAGGCTCAGTCGAAAGACTGGGCCTTTCGTTTTAT
CTGTTGTTTGTCGGTGAACGCTCTCCTGAGTAGGACAAATCCGCCGCCCTAGACCTAGGGTACGGGTTTT
GCTGCCCGCAAACGGGCTGTTCTGGTGTTGCTAGTTTGTTATCAGAATCGCAGATCCGGCTTCAGGTTTG
CCGGCTGAAAGCGCTATTTCTTCCAGAATTGCCATGATTTTTTCCCCACGGGAGGCGTCACTGGCTCCCG
TGTTGTCGGCAGCTTTGATTCGATAAGCAGCATCGCCTGTTTCAGGCTGTCTATGTGTGACTGTTGAGCT
GTAACAAGTTGTCTCAGGTGTTCAATTTCATGTTCTAGTTGCTTTGTTTTACTGGTTTCACCTGTTCTAT
TAGGTGTTACATGCTGTTCATCTGTTACATTGTCGATCTGTTCATGGTGAACAGCTTTAAATGCACCAAA
AACTCGTAAAAGCTCTGATGTATCTATCTTTTTTACACCGTTTTCATCTGTGCATATGGACAGTTTTCCC
TTTGATATCTAACGGTGAACAGTTGTTCTACTTTTGTTTGTTAGTCTTGATGCTTCACTGATAGATACAA
GAGCCATAAGAACCTCAGATCCTTCCGTATTTAGCCAGTATGTTCTCTAGTGTGGTTCGTTGTTTTTGCG
TGAGCCATGAGAACGAACCATTGAGATCATGCTTACTTTGCATGTCACTCAAAAATTTTGCCTCAAAACT
GGTGAGCTGAATTTTTGCAGTTAAAGCATCGTGTAGTGTTTTTCTTAGTCCGTTACGTAGGTAGGAATCT
GATGTAATGGTTGTTGGTATTTTGTCACCATTCATTTTTATCTGGTTGTTCTCAAGTTCGGTTACGAGAT
CCATTTGTCTATCTAGTTCAACTTGGAAAATCAACGTATCAGTCGGGCGGCCTCGCTTATCAACCACCAA
TTTCATATTGCTGTAAGTGTTTAAATCTTTACTTATTGGTTTCAAAACCCATTGGTTAAGCCTTTTAAAC
TCATGGTAGTTATTTTCAAGCATTAACATGAACTTAAATTCATCAAGGCTAATCTCTATATTTGCCTTGT
GAGTTTTCTTTTGTGTTAGTTCTTTTAATAACCACTCATAAATCCTCATAGAGTATTTGTTTTCAAAAGA
CTTAACATGTTCCAGATTATATTTTATGAATTTTTTTAACTGGAAAAGATAAGGCAATATCTCTTCACTA
AAAACTAATTCTAATTTTTCGCTTGAGAACTTGGCATAGTTTGTCCACTGGAAAATCTCAAAGCCTTTAA
CCAAAGGATTCCTGATTTCCACAGTTCTCGTCATCAGCTCTCTGGTTGCTTTAGCTAATACACCATAAGC
ATTTTCCCTACTGATGTTCATCATCTGAGCGTATTGGTTATAAGTGAACGATACCGTCCGTTCTTTCCTT
GTAGGGTTTTCAATCGTGGGGTTGAGTAGTGCCACACAGCATAAAATTAGCTTGGTTTCATGCTCCGTTA
AGTCATAGCGACTAATCGCTAGTTCATTTGCTTTGAAAACAACTAATTCAGACATACATCTCAATTGGTC
TAGGTGATTTTAATCACTATACCAATTGAGATGGGCTAGTCAATGATAATTACTAGTCCTTTTCCTTTGA
GTTGTGGGTATCTGTAAATTCTGCTAGACCTTTGCTGGAAAACTTGTAAATTCTGCTAGACCCTCTGTAA
ATTCCGCTAGACCTTTGTGTGTTTTTTTTGTTTATATTCAAGTGGTTATAATTTATAGAATAAAGAAAGA
ATAAAAAAAGATAAAAAGAATAGATCCCAGCCCTGTGTATAACTCACTACTTTAGTCAGTTCCGCAGTAT
TACAAAAGGATGTCGCAAACGCTGTTTGCTCCTCTACAAAACAGACCTTAAAACCCTAAAGGCTTAAGTA
GCACCCTCGCAAGCTCGGGCAAATCGCTGAATATTCCTTTTGTCTCCGACCATCAGGCACCTGAGTCGCT
GTCTTTTTCGTGACATTCAGTTCGCTGCGCTCACGGCTCTGGCAGTGAATGGGGGTAAATGGCACTACAG
GCGCCTTTTATGGATTCATGCAAGGAAACTACCCATAATACAAGAAAAGCCCGTCACGGGCTTCTCAGGG
CGTTTTATGGCGGGTCTGCTATGTGGTGCTATCTGACTTTTTGCTGTTCAGCAGTTCCTGCCCTCTGATT
TTCCAGTCTGACCACTTCGGATTATCCCGTGACAGGTCATTCAGACTGGCTAATGCACCCAGTAAGGCAG
CGGTATCATCAACAGGCTTACCCGTCTTACTGTCCCTAGTGCTTGGATTCTCACCAATAAAAAACGCCCG
GCGGCAACCGAGCGTTCTGAACAAATCCAGATGGAGTTCTGAGGTCATTACTGGATCTATCAACAGGAGT
CCAAGCGAGCTCTCGAACCCCAGAGTCCCGCTCAGAAGAACTCGTCAAGAAGGCGATAGAAGGCGATGCG
CTGCGAATCGGGAGCGGCGATACCGTAAAGCACGAGGAAGCGGTCAGCCCATTCGCCGCCAAGCTCTTCA
GCAATATCACGGGTAGCCAACGCTATGTCCTGATAGCGGTCCGCCACACCCAGCCGGCCACAGTCGATGA
ATCCAGAAAAGCGGCCATTTTCCACCATGATATTCGGCAAGCAGGCATCGCCATGGGTCACGACGAGATC
CTCGCCGTCGGGCATGCGCGCCTTGAGCCTGGCGAACAGTTCGGCTGGCGCGAGCCCCTGATGCTCTTCG
TCCAGATCATCCTGATCGACAAGACCGGCTTCCATCCGAGTACGTGCTCGCTCGATGCGATGTTTCGCTT
GGTGGTCGAATGGGCAGGTAGCCGGATCAAGCGTATGCAGCCGCCGCATTGCATCAGCCATGATGGATAC
TTTCTCGGCAGGAGCAAGGTGAGATGACAGGAGATCCTGCCCCGGCACTTCGCCCAATAGCAGCCAGTCC
CTTCCCGCTTCAGTGACAACGTCGAGCACAGCTGCGCAAGGAACGCCCGTCGTGGCCAGCCACGATAGCC
GCGCTGCCTCGTCCTGCAGTTCATTCAGGGCACCGGACAGGTCGGTCTTGACAAAAAGAACCGGGCGCCC
CTGCGCTGACAGCCGGAACACGGCGGCATCAGAGCAGCCGATTGTCTGTTGTGCCCAGTCATAGCCGAAT
AGCCTCTCCACCCAAGCGGCCGGAGAACCTGCGTGCAATCCATCTTGTTCAATCATGCGAAACGATCCTC
ATCCTGTCTCTTGATCAGATCTTGATCCCCTGCGCCATCAGATCCTTGGCGGCAAGAAAGCCATCCAGTT
TACTTTGCAGGGCTTCCCAACCTTACCAGAGGGCGCCCCAGCTGGCAATTCCGACGTCTAAGAAACCATT
ATTATCATGACATTAACCTATAAAAATAGGCGTATCACGAGGCCCTT
