>Addgene plasmid #49727 | pVRb42_up4062 | addgene partial sequence | sequence record 77180 | psc101-For 5'-GATCAGATCATGATCCCCTGCGCCATCAGATCC-3'
CCATCCAGTTTACTTTGCAGGGCTTCCCAACCTTACCAGAGGGCGCCCCAGCTGGCAATTCCGACGTCTA
AGAAACCATTATTATCATGACATTAACCTATAAAAATAGGCGTATCACGAGGCCCTTCAGTACAAAATTT
TTTAGATGCGTTCGCTGTCGATCCGGCCCGTCGTCGTTCGTCGTACCCCCGAGAGCCCGCGAAAGGCGGA
TCCTGTCAATTTCCGCGATAGAGGAGGTAAAGATGAGCAAAGGAGAAGAACTTTTCACTGGAGTTGTCCC
AATTCTTGTTGAATTAGATGGTGATGTTAATGGGCACAAATTTTCTGTCCGTGGAGAGGGTGAAGGTGAT
GCTACAAACGGAAAACTCACCCTTAAATTTATTTGCACTACTGGAAAACTACCTGTTCCGTGGCCAACAC
TTGTCACTACTCTGACCTATGGTGTTCAATGCTTTTCCCGTTATCCGGATCACATGAAACGGCATGACTT
TTTCAAGAGTGCCATGCCCGAAGGTTATGTACAGGAACGCACTATATCTTTCAAAGATGACGGGACCTAC
AAGACGCGTGCTGAAGTCAAGTTTGAAGGTGATACCCTTGTTAATCGTATCGAGTTAAAGGGTATTGATT
TTAAAGAAGATGGAAACATTCTTGGACACAAACTCGAGTACAACTTTAACTCACACAATGTATACATCAC
GGCAGACAAACAAAAGAATGGAATCAAAGCTAACTTCAAAATTCGCCACAACGTTGAAGATGGTTCCGTT
CAACTAGCAGACCATTATCAACAAAATACTCCAATTGGCGATGGCCCTGTCCTTTTACCAGACAACCATT
ACCTGTCGACACAATCTGTCCTTTCGAAAGATCCCAACGAAAAGCGTGACCACATGGTCCTTCTTGAGTT
TGTAACTGCTGCTGGGATTACACATGG
